Addgene plasmid #145459: pGBW-m4046161
Purpose: Yeast Expression plasmid for SARS-CoV-2 2'-O-ribose methyltransferase
Depositing lab: Ginkgo Bioworks & Benjie Chen. Depositing organization: Ginkgo Bioworks.
Backbone
  Vector backbone: AmpR; 2u URA3
  Backbone size w/o insert (bp): 4078
  Vector type: Yeast Expression
  Selectable markers: URA3
Growth in bacteria
  Bacterial resistance: Ampicillin, 100 μg/mL
  Growth temperature: 37°C
  Growth strain: DH5alpha
  Copy number: High Copy
Gene/Insert
  Gene/Insert name: SARS-CoV-2 2'-O-ribose methyltransferase
  Species: S. cerevisiae (budding yeast); Severe acute respiratory syndrome coronavirus 2
  Insert size (bp): 893
  Mutation: Saccharomyces cerevisiae recode 1
  Entrez Gene: ORF1ab (a.k.a. GU280_gp01)
  Promoter: pTEF1
  Tag / fusion protein: Cleavable thrombin;StrepII (C terminal on backbone)
  Cloning method: Unknown
Resource information
  A portion of this plasmid was derived from a plasmid made by: GinkgoBioworks
Depositor comments: NCBI Reference Sequence: YP_009725311.1Created by gene synthesis with Not1 site.
How to cite: pGBW-m4046161 was a gift from Ginkgo Bioworks & Benjie Chen (Addgene plasmid # 145459 ; http://n2t.net/addgene:145459 ; RRID:Addgene_145459)
