[The description below was written by a language model from this plasmid's Addgene catalogue record and pLannotate feature annotations shown in this document.]
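Description:
pGBW-m4046161 is a yeast episomal expression plasmid for producing the SARS-CoV-2 2'-O-ribose methyltransferase, a mature cleavage product of the ORF1ab replicase polyprotein, in Saccharomyces cerevisiae. The backbone is an E. coli–yeast shuttle design. A 2μ origin supports multicopy episomal maintenance in yeast, and the URA3 marker with its own promoter allows selection in uracil auxotrophs and can be counterselected with 5-FOA. In bacteria, the plasmid replicates from a ColE1/pUC-type origin and is selected with ampicillin through a β-lactamase gene that the annotation places downstream of a cat promoter. A rop coding sequence is also annotated next to AmpR, although the catalogue lists the plasmid as high copy. Short phage T3Te and T7Te terminators and a tonB terminator flank the bacterial modules, presumably insulating them from read-through transcription.

The expression cassette consists of the constitutive yeast TEF1 promoter, a synthetic coding sequence of about 0.9 kb recoded for S. cerevisiae codon usage, and a partial CYC1 terminator. The automated annotation labels the open reading frame as a fragment of the replicase polyprotein of a related coronavirus (TGEV) and attaches a NendoU description. This reflects a homology hit to the polyprotein rather than the actual identity of the insert, which the catalogue gives as the SARS-CoV-2 methyltransferase. According to the record, the backbone supplies a C-terminal StrepII tag preceded by a thrombin cleavage site, which would allow affinity capture and subsequent tag removal, though these elements are not separately annotated in the feature table. The gene was made by synthesis, and the construct is suited to recombinant production and purification of this viral enzyme from yeast.
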