Features (pLannotate 1.2.2; 13 found; start..end, strand, type, name):
     10..417     +  promoter       TEF1 promoter: S. cerevisiae TEF1; promoter for EF-1α
    416..1324    +  CDS            rep (fragment): R1AB_CVPFS - Protein inferred from homology: Swiss-Prot protein existence level 3. NendoU is a Mn(2+)-dependent, uridylate-specific enzyme, which leaves 2'-3'-cyclic phosphates 5' to the cleaved bond. From Porcine transmissible gastroenteritis coronavirus (strain FS772/70) (TGEV).
   1398..1570    +  terminator     CYC1 terminator (fragment): S. cerevisiae CYC1; transcription terminator for CYC1
   1606..1782    +  promoter       URA3 promoter (fragment): S. cerevisiae URA3
   1783..2586    +  CDS            URA3: orotidine-5'-phosphate decarboxylase, required for uracil biosynthesis; S. cerevisiae URA3; yeast auxotrophic marker, counterselectable with 5-fluoroorotic acid (5-FOA)
   2669..3651    -  rep_origin     2μ ori: yeast 2μ plasmid origin of replication
   3729..3758    +  terminator     T3Te terminator: phage T3 early transcription terminator
   3780..4367    +  rep_origin     ori: high-copy-number ColE1/pMB1/pBR322/pUC origin of replication
   4379..4406    -  terminator     T7Te terminator: phage T7 early transcription terminator
   4430..4621    -  CDS            rop: Rop protein, which maintains plasmids at low copy number; rop
   4622..5482    -  CDS            AmpR: β-lactamase; bla; confers resistance to ampicillin, carbenicillin, and related antibiotics
   5483..5585    -  promoter       cat promoter: promoter of the E. coli cat gene encoding chloramphenicol acetyltransferase
   5586..5617    -  terminator     tonB terminator: bidirectional E. coli tonB-P14 transcription terminator
>Addgene plasmid #145459 | pGBW-m4046161 | depositor full sequence | sequence record 287636 | Full Sequence
GCGGCCGCCCCACACACCATAGCTTCAAAATGTTTCTACTCCTTTTTTACTCTTCCAGATTTTCTCGGAC
TCCGCGCATCGCCGTACCACTTCAAAACACCCAAGCACAGCATACTAAATTTCCCCTCTTTCTTCCTCTA
GGGTGTCGTTAATTACCCGTACTAAAGGTTTGGAAAAGAAAAAAGAGACCGCCTCGTTTCTTTTTCTTCG
TCGAAAAAGGCAATAAAAATTTTTATCACGTTTCTTTTTCTTGAAAATTTTTTTTTTTGATTTTTTTCTC
TTTCGATGACCTCCCATTGATATTTAAGTTAATAAACGGTCTTCAATTTCTCAAGTTTCAGTTTCATTTT
TCTTGTTCTATTACAACTTTTTTTACTTCTTGCTCATTAGAAAGAAAGCATAGCAATCTAATCTAAGTTT
TAATTACAAAATGTCCTCTCAAGCCTGGCAGCCTGGTGTGGCTATGCCCAATTTGTATAAGATGCAAAGA
ATGCTTCTGGAGAAATGCGATTTGCAAAACTACGGAGACAGCGCTACATTACCAAAGGGTATTATGATGA
ACGTAGCAAAGTACACCCAATTGTGTCAATACTTAAATACGTTGACTTTGGCTGTTCCGTATAACATGCG
TGTCATACACTTTGGGGCCGGTTCAGACAAAGGCGTCGCTCCAGGTACCGCAGTTCTAAGGCAATGGCTC
CCAACTGGTACTCTATTGGTTGATTCTGATCTGAACGACTTCGTCAGTGATGCTGACTCCACTTTAATCG
GTGATTGTGCTACCGTTCATACGGCGAACAAGTGGGACTTGATTATTTCGGATATGTACGACCCAAAGAC
CAAAAATGTTACAAAGGAAAATGATTCTAAAGAAGGTTTCTTTACTTATATCTGTGGTTTCATCCAGCAA
AAGCTTGCCTTGGGCGGTTCTGTGGCTATTAAGATCACTGAACACTCCTGGAACGCCGACTTATACAAAT
TGATGGGTCATTTCGCTTGGTGGACCGCGTTTGTTACCAACGTTAACGCTAGTTCTTCGGAAGCCTTTCT
CATCGGTTGTAATTATTTAGGAAAGCCACGCGAACAAATTGATGGTTACGTCATGCACGCTAACTACATT
TTCTGGAGAAATACTAACCCTATACAATTGTCAAGCTATAGTTTATTCGACATGTCAAAGTTTCCATTGA
AGTTGAGAGGTACAGCTGTCATGTCCTTGAAGGAAGGGCAGATCAACGATATGATCTTATCTTTGCTGTC
TAAAGGTAGACTCATTATTAGAGAAAATAATCGGGTTGTTATCTCTTCTGATGTGCTAGTCAACAACCTC
GTGCCGAGAGGTTCTTGGAGCCATCCGCAGTTTGAAAAATAAACAGGCCCCTTTTCCTTTGTCGATATCA
TGTAATTAGTTATGTCACGCTTACATTCACGCCCTCCTCCCACATCCGCTCTAACCGAAAAGGAAGGAGT
TAGACAACCTGAAGTCTAGGTCCCTATTTATTTTTTTTAATAGTTATGTTAGTATTAAGAACGTTATTTA
TATTTCAAATTTTTCTTTTTTTTCTGTACAAAGCGGCCGCCGAACCACTAGTGCACTGCAGTACACGGTT
TCCTTGAAATTTTTTTGATTCGGTAATCTCCGAACAGAAGGAAGAACGAAGGAAGGAGCACAGACTTAGA
TTGGTATATATACGCATATGTAGTGTTGAAGAAACATGAAATTGCCCAGTATTCTTAACCCAACTGCACA
GAACAAAAACGTGCAGGAAACGAAGATAAATCATGTCGAAAGCTACATATAAGGAACGTGCTGCTACTCA
TCCTAGTCCTGTTGCTGCCAAGCTATTTAATATCATGCACGAAAAGCAAACAAACTTGTGTGCTTCATTG
GATGTTCGTACCACCAAGGAATTACTGGAGTTAGTTGAAGCATTAGGTCCCAAAATTTGTTTACTAAAAA
CACATGTGGATATCTTGACTGATTTTTCCATGGAGGGCACAGTTAAGCCGCTAAAGGCATTATCCGCCAA
GTACAATTTTTTACTCTTCGAGGACAGAAAATTTGCTGACATTGGTAATACAGTCAAATTGCAGTACTCT
GCGGGTGTATACAGAATAGCAGAATGGGCAGACATTACGAATGCACACGGTGTGGTGGGCCCAGGTATTG
TTAGCGGTTTGAAGCAGGCGGCAGAAGAAGTAACAAAGGAACCTAGAGGCCTTTTGATGTTAGCAGAATT
GTCATGCAAGGGCTCCCTATCTACTGGAGAATATACTAAGGGTACTGTTGACATTGCGAAGAGCGACAAA
GATTTTGTTATCGGCTTTATTGCTCAAAGAGACATGGGTGGAAGAGATGAAGGTTACGATTGGTTGATTA
TGACACCCGGTGTGGGTTTAGATGACAAGGGAGATGCATTGGGTCAACAGTATAGAACCGTGGATGATGT
GGTTTCTACAGGATCTGACATTATTATTGTTGGAAGAGGACTATTTGCAAAGGGAAGGGATGCTAAGGTA
GAGGGTGAACGTTACAGAAAAGCAGGCTGGGAAGCATATTTGAGAAGATGCGGCCAGCAAAACTAAAAAA
CTGTATTATAAGTAAATGCATGTATACTAAACTCACAAATTAGAGCTTCAATTTAATTATATCAGTTATT
ACCCGAGTAACGAAGCATCTGTGCTTCATTTTGTAGAACAAAAATGCAACGCGAGAGCGCTAATTTTTCA
AACAAAGAATCTGAGCTGCATTTTTACAGAACAGAAATGCAACGCGAAAGCGCTATTTTACCAACGAAGA
ATCTGTGCTTCATTTTTGTAAAACAAAAATGCAACGCGAGAGCGCTAATTTTTCAAACAAAGAATCTGAG
CTGCATTTTTACAGAACAGAAATGCAACGCGAGAGCGCTATTTTACCAACAAAGAATCTATACTTCTTTT
TTGTTCTACAAAAATGCATCCCGAGAGCGCTATTTTTCTAACAAAGCATCTTAGATTACTTTTTTTCTCC
TTTGTGCGCTCTATAATGCAGTCTCTTGATAACTTTTTGCACTGTAGGTCCGTTAAGGTTAGAAGAAGGC
TACTTTGGTGTCTATTTTCTCTTCCATAAAAAAAGCCTGACTCCACTTCCCGCGTTTACTGATTACTAGC
GAAGCTGCGGGTGCATTTTTTCAAGATAAAGGCATCCCCGATTATATTCTATACCGATGTGGATTGCGCA
TACTTTGTGAACAGAAAGTGATAGCGTTGATGATTCTTCATTGGTCAGAAAATTATGAACGGTTTCTTCT
ATTTTGTCTCTATATACTACGTATAGGAAATGTTTACATTTTCGTATTGTTTTCGATTCACTCTATGAAT
AGTTCTTACTACAATTTTTTTGTCTAAAGAGTAATACTAGAGATAAACATAAAAAATGTAGAGGTCGAGT
TTAGATGCAAGTTCAAGGAGCGAAAGGTGGATGGGTAGGTTATATAGGGATATAGCACAGAGATATATAG
CAAAGAGATACTTTTGAGCAATGTTTGTGGAAGCGGTATTCGCAATATTTTAGTAGCTCGTTACAGTCCG
GTGCGTTTTTGGTTTTTTGAAAGTGCGTCATCAGAGCGCTTTTGGTTTTCAAAAGCGCTCTGAAGTTCCT
ATACTTTCTAGCTAGAGAATAGGAACTTCCCGAGCGGCCGCGTGTTACAAGCTTGACTCCAGCGTAACTG
GACTGCAATCAACTCACTGGCTCACCTTCACGGGTGGGCCTTTCTTCGGTAGAAAATCAAAGGATCTTCT
TGAGATCCTTTTTTTCTGCGCGTAATCTGCTGCTTGCAAACAAAAAAACCACCGCTACCAGCGGTGGTTT
GTTTGCCGGATCAAGAGCTACCAACTCTTTTTCCGAGGTAACTGGCTTCAGCAGAGCGCAGATACCAAAT
ACTGTTCTTCTAGTGTAGCCGTAGTTAGGCCACCACTTCAAGAACTCTGTAGCACCGCCTACATACCTCG
CTCTGCTAATCCTGTTACCAGTGGCTGCTGCCAGTGGCGATAAGTCGTGTCTTACCGGGTTGGACTCAAG
ACGATAGTTACCGGATAAGGCGCAGCGGTCGGGCTGAACGGGGGGTTCGTGCACACAGCCCAGCTTGGAG
CGAACGACCTACACCGAACTGAGATACCTACAGCGTGAGCTATGAGAAAGCGCCACGCTTCCCGAAGGGA
GAAAGGCGGACAGGTATCCGGTAAGCGGCAGGGTCGGAACAGGAGAGCGCACGAGGGAGCTTCCAGGGGT
AAACGCCTGGTATCTTTATAGTCCTGTCGGGTTTCGCCACCTCTGACTTGAGCATCGATTTTTGTGATGC
TCGTCAGGGGGGCGGAGCCTATGGAAAAACGCCAGCAACGCAGAAAGGCCCACCCGAAGGTGAGCCAGGT
GATTACATTTGGGCCCTCATCAGAGGTTTTCACCGTCATCACCGAAACGCGCGAGGCAGCTGCGGTAAAG
CTCATCAGCGTGGTCGTGAAGCGATTCACAGATGTCTGCCTGTTCATCCGCGTCCAGCTCGTTGAGTTTC
TCCAGAAGCGTTAATGTCTGGCTTCTGATAAAGCGGGCCATGTTAAGGGCGGTTTTTTCCTGTTTGGTCA
CTTACCAATGCTTAATCAGTGAGGCACCTATCTCAGCGATCTGTCTATTTCGTTCATCCATAGTTGCCTG
ACTCCCCGTCGTGTAGATAACTACGATGCGGGAGGGCTTACCATCTGGCCCCAGTGCTGCAATGATACCG
CGAGACCCACGCTCACCGGCTCCAGATTTATCAGCAATAAACCAGCCAGCCGGGAGGGCCGAGCGCAGAA
GTGATCCTGCAACTTTATCCGCCTCCATCCAGTCTATTAATTGTTGCCGGGAAGCTAGAGTAAGTAGTTC
GCCAGTTAATAGTTTGCGCAACGTTGTTGCCATTGCTACAGGCATCGTGGTGTCACGCTCGTCGTTTGGT
ATGGCTTCATTCAGCTCCGGTTCCCAACGATCAAGGCGAGTTACATGATCCCCCATGTTGTGCAAAAAAG
CGGTTAGCTCCTTCGGTCCTCCGATCGTTGCCAGAAGTAAGTTGGCCGCAGTGTTATCACTCATGGTTAT
GGCAGCACTGCATAATTCTCTTACTGTCATGCCATCCGTGAGATGCTTTTCTGTGACTGGTGAGTACTCA
ACCAAGTCATTCTGAGAATAGTGTATGCGGCGACCGAGTTGCTCTTGCCCGGCGTCAATACGGGATAATA
CCGCGCCACATAGCAGAACTTTAAAAGTGCTCATCATTGGAAAACGTTCTTCGGGGCGTAAACTCTCAAG
GATCTTACCGCTGTTGAGATCCAGTTCGATGTAACCCACTCGTGCACCCAACTGATCTTCAGCATCTTTT
ACTTTCACCAGCGTTTCTGGGTGAGCAAAAACAGGAAGGCAAAATGCCGCAAAAAAGGGAATAAGGGCGA
CACGGAAATGTTGAATACTCATTTTAGCTTCCTTAGCTCCTGAAAATCTCGATAACTCAAAAAATACGCC
CGGTAGTGATCTTATTTCATTATGGTGAAAGTTGGAACCTCTTACGTGCCGATCAAGTCAAAAGCCTCCG
GTCGGAGGCTTTTGACTTTCTGCTATGGAGGTCAGGTATGATTTAAATGGTCAGTTAGA
